>Addgene plasmid #135292 | hCMV-IE1:MetLuc:bgH | depositor full sequence | sequence record 261438 | hCMV-IE1:MetLuc:bgH sequence 3821 bps
TAACAAGCTTCGTCTCAGTCAGGAGTAGTTATTAATAGTAATCAATTACGGGGTCATTAGTTCATAGCCC
ATATATGGAGTTCCGCGTTACATAACTTACGGTAAATGGCCCGCCTGGCTGACCGCCCAACGACCCCCGC
CCATTGACGTCAATAATGACGTATGTTCCCATAGTAACGCCAATAGGGACTTTCCATTGACGTCAATGGG
TGGAGTATTTACGGTAAACTGCCCACTTGGCAGTACATCAAGTGTATCATATGCCAAGTACGCCCCCTAT
TGACGTCAATGACGGTAAATGGCCCGCCTGGCATTATGCCCAGTACATGACCTTATGGGACTTTCCTACT
TGGCAGTACATCTACGTATTAGTCATCGCTATTACCATGGTGATGCGGTTTTGGCAGTACATCAATGGGC
GTGGATAGCGGTTTGACTCACGGGGATTTCCAAGTCTCCACCCCATTGACGTCAATGGGAGTTTGTTTTG
GCACCAAAATCAACGGGACTTTCCAAAATGTCGTAACAACTCCGCCCCATTGACGCAAATGGGCGGTAGG
CGTGTACGGTGGGAGGTCTATATAAGCAGAGCTGGTTTAGTGAACCGTCAGATCAAGCTCAAATGGACAT
CAAAGTCGTGTTCACGCTGGTGTTTTCCGCGCTCGTACAAGCTAAATCCACAGAATTTGACCCGAACATT
GATATTGTCGGCCTGGAGGGAAAATTCGGTATAACCAACTTGGAGACAGATCTCTTTACGATTTGGGAGA
CAATGGAGGTCATGATAAAGGCGGACATAGCAGATACAGATAGGGCAAGTAATTTTGTAGCAACCGAAAC
GGACGCTAACCGTGGCAAAATGCCCGGAAAGAAGCTCCCTTTGGCCGTAATAATGGAGATGGAGGCTAAT
GCCTTTAAAGCCGGATGTACTCGTGGCTGCCTGATTTGCTTGAGCAAGATCAAATGTACAGCCAAAATGA
AGGTGTATATACCCGGACGGTGTCACGACTATGGCGGAGATAAAAAGACGGGACAGGCAGGAATAGTGGG
TGCTATAGTAGATATACCAGAAATTAGCGGATTTAAAGAGATGGCACCAATGGAACAATTCATTGCTCAA
GTAGACCGATGCGCCAGCTGCACGACGGGCTGTTTGAAGGGATTGGCAAATGTTAAGTGTAGCGAACTCC
TGAAAAAATGGCTGCCTGACCGCTGTGCCTCCTTCGCGGATAAGATACAGAAGGAGGTCCATAATATCAA
GGGCATGGCAGGAGATAGGTAGGCTTCTGTGCCTTCTAGTTGCCAGCCATCTGTTGTTTGCCCCTCCCCC
GTGCCTTCCTTGACCCTGGAAGGTGCCACTCCCACTGTCCTTTCCTAATAAAATGAGGAAATTGCATCGC
ATTGTCTGAGTAGGTGTCATTCTATTCTGGGGGGTGGGGTGGGGCAGGACAGCAAGGGGGAGGATTGGGA
AGACAATAGCAGGCATGCTGGGGATGCGGTGGGCTCTATGGCGCTTGAGACGAAGCTTGACACGGTTATC
CACAGAATCAGGGGATAACGCAGGAAAGAACATGTGAGCAAAAGGCCAGCAAAAGGCCAGGAACCGTAAA
AAGGCCGCGTTGCTGGCGTTTTTCCATAGGCTCCGCCCCCCTGACGAGCATCACAAAAATCGACGCTCAA
GTCAGAGGTGGCGAAACCCGACAGGACTATAAAGATACCAGGCGTTTCCCCCTGGAAGCTCCCTCGTGCG
CTCTCCTGTTCCGACCCTGCCGCTTACCGGATACCTGTCCGCCTTTCTCCCTTCGGGAAGCGTGGCGCTT
TCTCATAGCTCACGCTGTAGGTATCTCAGTTCGGTGTAGGTCGTTCGCTCCAAGCTGGGCTGTGTGCACG
AACCCCCCGTTCAGCCCGACCGCTGCGCCTTATCCGGTAACTATCGTCTTGAGTCCAACCCGGTAAGACA
CGACTTATCGCCACTGGCAGCAGCCACTGGTAACAGGATTAGCAGAGCGAGGTATGTAGGCGGTGCTACA
GAGTTCTTGAAGTGGTGGCCTAACTACGGCTACACTAGAAGAACAGTATTTGGTATCTGCGCTCTGCTGA
AGCCAGTTACCTTCGGAAAAAGAGTTGGTAGCTCTTGATCCGGCAAACAAACCACCGCTGGTAGCGGTGG
TTTTTTTGTTTGCAAGCAGCAGATTACGCGCAGAAAAAAAGGATCTCAAGAAGATCCTTTGATCTTTTCT
ACGGGGTCTGACGCTCAGTGGAACGAAAACTCACGTTAAGGGATTTTGGTCATGAGATTATCAAAAAGGA
TCTTCACCTAGATCCTTTTGTGATGATCGGCACGTAAGAGGTTCCAACTTTCACCATAATGAAATAAGAT
CACTACCGGGCGTATTTTTTGAGTTATCGAGATTTTCAGGAGCTAAGGAAGCTAAAATGAGCCATATTCA
ACGGGAAACGTCTTGCTCAAGGCCGCGATTAAATTCCAACATGGATGCTGATTTATATGGGTATAAATGG
GCTCGCGATAATGTCGGGCAATCAGGTGCGACAATCTACCGATTGTATGGGAAGCCCGATGCGCCAGAGT
TGTTTCTGAAACATGGCAAAGGTAGCGTTGCCAATGATGTTACAGATGAGATGGTCAGACTAAACTGGCT
GACGGAATTTATGCCTCTTCCGACCATCAAGCATTTTATCCGTACTCCTGATGATGCATGGTTACTCACC
ACTGCGATCCCAGGGAAAACAGCATTCCAGGTATTAGAAGAATATCCTGATTCAGGTGAAAATATTGTTG
ATGCGCTGGCAGTGTTCCTGCGCCGGTTGCATTCGATTCCTGTTTGTAATTGTCCTTTTAACAGCGATCG
CGTATTTCGACTCGCTCAGGCGCAATCACGAATGAATAACGGTTTGGTTGATGCGAGTGATTTTGATGAC
GAGCGTAATGGCTGGCCTGTTGAACAAGTCTGGAAAGAAATGCATAAACTTTTGCCATTCTCACCGGATT
CAGTCGTCACTCATGGTGATTTCTCACTTGATAACCTTATTTTTGACGAGGGGAAATTAATAGGTTGTAT
TGATGTTGGACGAGTCGGAATCGCAGACCGATACCAGGATCTTGCCATCCTATGGAACTGCCTCGGTGAG
TTTTCTCCTTCATTACAGAAACGGCTTTTTCAAAAATATGGTATTGATAATCCTGATATGAATAAATTGC
AGTTTCATTTGATGCTCGATGAGTTTTTCTGATTTTTTTTAAGGCAGTTATTGGTGCCCTTAAACGCCTG
GTTGCTACGCCTGAATAAGTGATAATAAGCGGATGAATGGCAGAAATTCGATGATAAGCTGTCAAACATG
ATGT
[125 nt withheld, positions 3365-3489]
C
[91 nt withheld, positions 3491-3581]
AGGGTGATGGTTCACGTAGTGGGCCAGCGCCCTGATAGACGGTTTTTCGCCCTTTGACGTTGGAGTCCAC
GTTCTTT
[37 nt withheld, positions 3659-3695]
ACCCTATCTCGGTCTATTCTTTTGATTTATAAGGGATTTTGCCGATTTCGGCCTATTGGTTAAAAAATGA
GCTGATTTAACAAAAATTTAACGCGAATTTTAACAAAATATTAACGCTTACAATTT
Features (pLannotate 1.2.2; 8 found; start..end, strand, type, name):
     86..389     +  enhancer       CMV enhancer: human cytomegalovirus immediate early enhancer
    390..593     +  promoter       CMV promoter: human cytomegalovirus (CMV) immediate early promoter
   1287..1511    +  polyA_signal   bGH poly(A) signal: bovine growth hormone polyadenylation signal
   1631..2219    -  rep_origin     ori: high-copy-number ColE1/pMB1/pBR322/pUC origin of replication
   2334..2436    +  promoter       cat promoter: promoter of the E. coli cat gene encoding chloramphenicol acetyltransferase
   2437..3250    +  CDS            KanR (fragment): aminoglycoside phosphotransferase; aph(3')-Ia; confers resistance to kanamycin in bacteria or G418 (Geneticin®) in eukaryotes
   3338..3355    -  promoter       tet promoter (fragment): E. coli promoter for tetracycline efflux protein gene
   3366..3821    +  rep_origin     f1 ori (sequence partly withheld): f1 bacteriophage origin of replication; arrow indicates direction of (+) strand synthesis
