>Addgene plasmid #135292 | hCMV-IE1:MetLuc:bgH | addgene full sequence | sequence record 272174 | Addgene NGS Result
CGTTACATAACTTACGGTAAATGGCCCGCCTGGCTGACCGCCCAACGACCCCCGCCCATTGACGTCAATA
ATGACGTATGTTCCCATAGTAACGCCAATAGGGACTTTCCATTGACGTCAATGGGTGGAGTATTTACGGT
AAACTGCCCACTTGGCAGTACATCAAGTGTATCATATGCCAAGTACGCCCCCTATTGACGTCAATGACGG
TAAATGGCCCGCCTGGCATTATGCCCAGTACATGACCTTATGGGACTTTCCTACTTGGCAGTACATCTAC
GTATTAGTCATCGCTATTACCATGGTGATGCGGTTTTGGCAGTACATCAATGGGCGTGGATAGCGGTTTG
ACTCACGGGGATTTCCAAGTCTCCACCCCATTGACGTCAATGGGAGTTTGTTTTGGCACCAAAATCAACG
GGACTTTCCAAAATGTCGTAACAACTCCGCCCCATTGACGCAAATGGGCGGTAGGCGTGTACGGTGGGAG
GTCTATATAAGCAGAGCTGGTTTAGTGAACCGTCAGATCAAGCTCAAATGGACATCAAAGTCGTGTTCAC
GCTGGTGTTTTCCGCGCTCGTACAAGCTAAATCCACAGAATTTGACCCGAACATTGATATTGTCGGCCTG
GAGGGAAAATTCGGTATAACCAACTTGGAGACAGATCTCTTTACGATTTGGGAGACAATGGAGGTCATGA
TAAAGGCGGACATAGCAGATACAGATAGGGCAAGTAATTTTGTAGCAACCGAAACGGACGCTAACCGTGG
CAAAATGCCCGGAAAGAAGCTCCCTTTGGCCGTAATAATGGAGATGGAGGCTAATGCCTTTAAAGCCGGA
TGTACTCGTGGCTGCCTGATTTGCTTGAGCAAGATCAAATGTACAGCCAAAATGAAGGTGTATATACCCG
GACGGTGTCACGACTATGGCGGAGATAAAAAGACGGGACAGGCAGGAATAGTGGGTGCTATAGTAGATAT
ACCAGAAATTAGCGGATTTAAAGAGATGGCACCAATGGAACAATTCATTGCTCAAGTAGACCGATGCGCC
AGCTGCACGACGGGCTGTTTGAAGGGATTGGCAAATGTTAAGTGTAGCGAACTCCTGAAAAAATGGCTGC
CTGACCGCTGTGCCTCCTTCGCGGATAAGATACAGAAGGAGGTCCATAATATCAAGGGCATGGCAGGAGA
TAGGTAGGCTTCTGTGCCTTCTAGTTGCCAGCCATCTGTTGTTTGCCCCTCCCCCGTGCCTTCCTTGACC
CTGGAAGGTGCCACTCCCACTGTCCTTTCCTAATAAAATGAGGAAATTGCATCGCATTGTCTGAGTAGGT
GTCATTCTATTCTGGGGGGTGGGGTGGGGCAGGACAGCAAGGGGGAGGATTGGGAAGACAATAGCAGGCA
TGCTGGGGATGCGGTGGGCTCTATGGCGCTTGAGACGAAGCTTGACACGGTTATCCACAGAATCAGGGGA
TAACGCAGGAAAGAACATGTGAGCAAAAGGCCAGCAAAAGGCCAGGAACCGTAAAAAGGCCGCGTTGCTG
GCGTTTTTCCATAGGCTCCGCCCCCCTGACGAGCATCACAAAAATCGACGCTCAAGTCAGAGGTGGCGAA
ACCCGACAGGACTATAAAGATACCAGGCGTTTCCCCCTGGAAGCTCCCTCGTGCGCTCTCCTGTTCCGAC
CCTGCCGCTTACCGGATACCTGTCCGCCTTTCTCCCTTCGGGAAGCGTGGCGCTTTCTCATAGCTCACGC
TGTAGGTATCTCAGTTCGGTGTAGGTCGTTCGCTCCAAGCTGGGCTGTGTGCACGAACCCCCCGTTCAGC
CCGACCGCTGCGCCTTATCCGGTAACTATCGTCTTGAGTCCAACCCGGTAAGACACGACTTATCGCCACT
GGCAGCAGCCACTGGTAACAGGATTAGCAGAGCGAGGTATGTAGGCGGTGCTACAGAGTTCTTGAAGTGG
TGGCCTAACTACGGCTACACTAGAAGAACAGTATTTGGTATCTGCGCTCTGCTGAAGCCAGTTACCTTCG
GAAAAAGAGTTGGTAGCTCTTGATCCGGCAAACAAACCACCGCTGGTAGCGGTGGTTTTTTTGTTTGCAA
GCAGCAGATTACGCGCAGAAAAAAAGGATCTCAAGAAGATCCTTTGATCTTTTCTACGGGGTCTGACGCT
CAGTGGAACGAAAACTCACGTTAAGGGATTTTGGTCATGAGATTATCAAAAAGGATCTTCACCTAGATCC
TTTTGTGATGATCGGCACGTAAGAGGTTCCAACTTTCACCATAATGAAATAAGATCACTACCGGGCGTAT
TTTTTGAGTTATCGAGATTTTCAGGAGCTAAGGAAGCTAAAATGAGCCATATTCAACGGGAAACGTCTTG
CTCAAGGCCGCGATTAAATTCCAACATGGATGCTGATTTATATGGGTATAAATGGGCTCGCGATAATGTC
GGGCAATCAGGTGCGACAATCTACCGATTGTATGGGAAGCCCGATGCGCCAGAGTTGTTTCTGAAACATG
GCAAAGGTAGCGTTGCCAATGATGTTACAGATGAGATGGTCAGACTAAACTGGCTGACGGAATTTATGCC
TCTTCCGACCATCAAGCATTTTATCCGTACTCCTGATGATGCATGGTTACTCACCACTGCGATCCCAGGG
AAAACAGCATTCCAGGTATTAGAAGAATATCCTGATTCAGGTGAAAATATTGTTGATGCGCTGGCAGTGT
TCCTGCGCCGGTTGCATTCGATTCCTGTTTGTAATTGTCCTTTTAACAGCGATCGCGTATTTCGACTCGC
TCAGGCGCAATCACGAATGAATAACGGTTTGGTTGATGCGAGTGATTTTGATGACGAGCGTAATGGCTGG
CCTGTTGAACAAGTCTGGAAAGAAATGCATAAACTTTTGCCATTCTCACCGGATTCAGTAGTCACTCATG
GTGATTTCTCACTTGATAACCTTATTTTTGACGAGGGGAAATTAATAGGTTGTATTGATGTTGGACGAGT
CGGAATCGCAGACCGATACCAGGATCTTGCCATCCTATGGAACTGCCTCGGTGAGTTTTCTCCTTCATTA
CAGAAACGGCTTTTTCAAAAATATGGTATTGATAATCCTGATATGAATAAATTGCAGTTTCATTTGATGC
TCGATGAGTTTTTCTGATTTTTTTTAAGGCAGTTATTGGTGCCCTTAAACGCCTGGTTGCTACGCCTGAA
TAAGTGATAATAAGCGGATGAATGGCAGAAATTCGATGATAAGCTGTCAAACATGATGT
[125 nt withheld, positions 3280-3404]
C
[91 nt withheld, positions 3406-3496]
AGGGTGATGGTTCACGTAGTGGGCCAGCGCCCTGATAGACGGTTTTTCGCCCTTTGACGTTGGAGTCCAC
GTTCTTT
[37 nt withheld, positions 3574-3610]
ACCCTATCTCGGTCTATTCTTTTGATTTATAAGGGATTTTGCCGATTTCGGCCTATTGGTTAAAAAATGA
GCTGATTTAACAAAAATTTAACGCGAATTTTAACAAAATATTAACGCTTACAATTTTAACAAGCTTCGTC
TCAGTCAGGAGTAGTTATTAATAGTAATCAATTACGGGGTCATTAGTTCATAGCCCATATATGGAGTTCC
G
Features (pLannotate 1.2.2; 9 found; start..end, strand, type, name):
      1..304     +  enhancer       CMV enhancer: human cytomegalovirus immediate early enhancer
    305..508     +  promoter       CMV promoter: human cytomegalovirus (CMV) immediate early promoter
   1202..1426    +  polyA_signal   bGH poly(A) signal: bovine growth hormone polyadenylation signal
   1546..2134    -  rep_origin     ori: high-copy-number ColE1/pMB1/pBR322/pUC origin of replication
   2249..2351    +  promoter       cat promoter: promoter of the E. coli cat gene encoding chloramphenicol acetyltransferase
   2352..3165    +  CDS            KanR (fragment): aminoglycoside phosphotransferase; aph(3')-Ia; confers resistance to kanamycin in bacteria or G418 (Geneticin®) in eukaryotes
   3253..3270    -  promoter       tet promoter (fragment): E. coli promoter for tetracycline efflux protein gene
   3281..3736    +  rep_origin     f1 ori (sequence partly withheld): f1 bacteriophage origin of replication; arrow indicates direction of (+) strand synthesis
   3762..3821    +  enhancer       CMV enhancer (fragment): human cytomegalovirus immediate early enhancer
