[The description below was written by a language model from this plasmid's Addgene catalogue record and pLannotate feature annotations shown in this document.]
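Description:
hCMV-IE1:MetLuc:bgH is a 3,821 bp mammalian expression plasmid that carries a single, self-contained transcriptional unit for constitutive production of the MetLuc luciferase. It is built on Alpha2, a compact (about 2.3 kb) depositor-made backbone from a modular, hierarchical synthetic-biology cloning system. The backbone provides a high-copy ColE1/pUC-type origin for propagation in E. coli, a kanamycin resistance gene (aph(3')-Ia) annotated as sitting downstream of a cat promoter, and an f1 phage origin. No mammalian selection cassette is annotated, which is consistent with transient transfection use.

The roughly 1.5 kb synthetic insert consists of the human cytomegalovirus immediate-early enhancer and promoter, the MetLuc coding sequence, and the bovine growth hormone polyadenylation signal. The automated feature tables label the CMV elements and the bGH poly(A) signal but leave the roughly 700 bp between them unannotated. That gap is where the luciferase open reading frame should lie according to the catalogue entry. The two sequence records (depositor and repository sequencing) show the same features in the same order and differ only in their start coordinate.

The unit was assembled into Alpha2 through BsaI sites that were destroyed in the process, as is typical of Type IIS (Golden Gate-style) cloning. The depositor notes that the whole unit can be released with BsmBI and moved into Omega-level vectors, where several transcriptional units can be combined. The associated work concerns multiplexed luciferase assays that monitor several cellular pathways at once. The record does not state this unit's specific role in those assays beyond constitutive MetLuc expression.
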