Addgene plasmid #135292: hCMV-IE1:MetLuc:bgH
Purpose: Transcriptional unit for constitutive expression of MetLuc in mammalian cells
Depositing lab: Koen Venken. Depositing organization: Baylor College of Medicine. Publication: Examining multiple cellular pathways at once using multiplex hextuple luciferase assaying. Sarrion-Perdigones A, Chang L, Gonzalez Y, Gallego-Flores T, Young DW, Venken KJT. Nat Commun. 2019 Dec 13;10(1):5710. doi: 10.1038/s41467-019-13651-y. PubMed 31836712.
Backbone
  Vector backbone: Alpha2
  Backbone manufacturer: Self made
  Backbone size w/o insert (bp): 2327
  Total vector size (bp): 3821
  Vector type: Mammalian Expression, Luciferase, Synthetic Biology
Growth in bacteria
  Bacterial resistance: Kanamycin, 50 μg/mL
  Growth temperature: 37°C
  Growth strain: DH5alpha
  Copy number: High Copy
Gene/Insert
  Gene/Insert name: CMV:MetLuc:bGH (alt name: Cytomegalovirus enhancer and promoter driving the expression of the metLuc Luciferase)
  Species: Synthetic
  Insert size (bp): 1494
  Cloning method: Restriction Enzyme; 5′ cloning site BsaI (destroyed during cloning); 3′ cloning site BsaI (destroyed during cloning)
  Sequencing primers: 5′ aat gag ctg att taa caa aaa ttt aac gcg; 3′ ctt ttt acg gtt cct ggc ctt ttg
Terms and licenses: Academic/Nonprofit Terms; Industry Terms: Not Available to Industry
Depositor comments: Insert can be released with BsmBI for further cloning into Omega level vectors.
How to cite: hCMV-IE1:MetLuc:bgH was a gift from Koen Venken (Addgene plasmid # 135292 ; http://n2t.net/addgene:135292 ; RRID:Addgene_135292)
